Addgene plasmid #162920: C413-E15: attB4-EF1p>-attB1r
Purpose: Gateway attB4/attB1r entry clone for mammalian expression using the human EF1alpha promoter
Depositing lab: Dominic Esposito. Depositing organization: National Cancer Institute (NCI). Publication: Combinatorial assembly of clone libraries using site-specific recombination. Wall VE, Garvey LA, Mehalko JL, Procter LV, Esposito D. Methods Mol Biol. 2014;1116:193-208. doi: 10.1007/978-1-62703-764-8_14. PubMed 24395366.
Backbone
  Vector backbone: pDonr233
  Vector type: Synthetic Biology
Growth in bacteria
  Bacterial resistance: Spectinomycin, 50 μg/mL
  Growth temperature: 37°C
  Growth strain: DH5alpha
  Copy number: High Copy
Gene/Insert
  Gene/Insert name: human EF1alpha promoter
  Species: H. sapiens (human)
  Cloning method: Gateway Cloning
Terms and licenses: Academic/Nonprofit Terms; Industry Terms: Not Available to Industry
How to cite: C413-E15: attB4-EF1p>-attB1r was a gift from Dominic Esposito (Addgene plasmid # 162920 ; http://n2t.net/addgene:162920 ; RRID:Addgene_162920)
