[The description below was written by a language model from this plasmid's Addgene catalogue record and pLannotate feature annotations shown in this document.]
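Description:
C413-E15: attB4-EF1p>-attB1r is a Gateway entry clone built on the pDonr233 donor backbone, carrying the human EF1alpha promoter as a modular part for multisite recombinational assembly of mammalian expression constructs. It is a 4,086 nt bacterial plasmid with no mammalian selection marker or coding payload of its own. Propagation in E. coli relies on a high-copy ColE1/pUC-type origin, and selection is by spectinomycin through the aadA aminoglycoside adenylyltransferase gene (SmR). That gene sits downstream of a fragment of the class 1 integron Pc promoter and a short remnant of a gentamicin resistance gene. The rrnB T1 and T2 terminators lie upstream of the recombination cassette, an arrangement that typically insulates it from backbone transcription. Small lacZα, lacI and pUC MCS fragments, together with a T7 promoter on the reverse strand, appear to be backbone remnants.

The insert is the roughly 1.2 kb EF-1α promoter, a strong constitutive human promoter, oriented forward between the Gateway sites. The automated annotation labels the upstream flank as an attL1 fragment overlapping an attB4 core and the downstream flank as attR1. This fits the attL4/attR1-type configuration expected when an attB4/attB1r-flanked fragment is recombined into a donor vector, although the record does not spell this out. In a multisite LR reaction, these sites would place the promoter immediately upstream of a gene-of-interest entry clone carrying attL1, joining both in a defined order and orientation within a destination vector. The plasmid is intended as a promoter module for combinatorial assembly of expression clone libraries, where promoters, tags and open reading frames can be mixed and matched. The record does not specify particular destination vectors or downstream partners.
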