Features (pLannotate 1.2.2; 14 found; start..end, strand, type, name):
     18..54      -  CDS            lacZα (fragment): LacZα fragment of β-galactosidase; lacZ fragment
    109..194     +  protein_bind   attL1 (fragment): mutant version of attL; recombination site for the Gateway® LR reaction LR Clonase™
    185..205     +  protein_bind   attB4: mutant version of attB; core recombination site for the Gateway® BP reaction BP Clonase™
    213..1391    +  promoter       EF-1α promoter: strong constitutive promoter for human elongation factor EF-1α
   1392..1516    +  protein_bind   attR1: mutant version of attR; recombination site for the Gateway® LR reaction LR Clonase™
   1589..1607    -  promoter       T7 promoter: promoter for bacteriophage T7 RNA polymerase
   1677..1699    +  misc_feature   MCS (fragment): pUC18/19 multiple cloning site
   1791..1814    +  promoter       Pc promoter (fragment): intI1 (promoter lies within the coding sequence); class 1 integron promoter
   1990..2046    +  CDS            GmR (fragment): gentamycin acetyltransferase; aacC1; confers resistance to gentamycin
   2053..2844    +  CDS            SmR: aminoglycoside adenylyltransferase (Murphy, 1985); aadA; confers resistance to spectinomycin and streptomycin
   2937..3525    +  rep_origin     ori: high-copy-number ColE1/pMB1/pBR322/pUC origin of replication
   3708..3800    +  CDS            lacI (fragment): lac repressor; lacI; The lac repressor binds to the lac operator to inhibit transcription in E. coli. This inhibition can be relieved by adding lactose or isopropyl-β-D-thiogalactopyranoside (IPTG).
   3855..3882    -  terminator     rrnB T2 terminator: transcription terminator T2 from the E. coli rrnB gene
   4014..4057    +  terminator     rrnB T1 terminator: Escherichia coli rrnB; transcription terminator T1 from the E. coli rrnB gene
>Addgene plasmid #162920 | C413-E15: attB4-EF1p>-attB1r | addgene full sequence | sequence record 330532 | Addgene NGS Result
TTAACGCTAGCATGGATGTTTTCCCAGTCACGACGTTGTAAAACGACGGCCAGTCTTAAAATTCGAGCTC
GGTCCGATCGGGCCCGCGTTAACGCTACCATGGAGCTCCAAATAATGATTTTATTTTGACTGATAGTGAC
CTGTTCGTTGCAACAAATTGATAAGCAATGCTTTTTTATAATGCCAACTTTGTATAGAAAAGTTGGCCGT
GAGGCTCCGGTGCCCGTCAGTGGGCAGAGCGCACATCGCCCACAGTCCCCGAGAAGTTGGGGGGAGGGGT
CGGCAATTGAACCGGTGCCTAGAGAAGGTGGCGCGGGGTAAACTGGGAAAGTGATGTCGTGTACTGGCTC
CGCCTTTTTCCCGAGGGTGGGGGAGAACCGTATATAAGTGCAGTAGTCGCCGTGAACGTTCTTTTTCGCA
ACGGGTTTGCCGCCAGAACACAGGTAAGTGCCGTGTGTGGTTCCCGCGGGCCTGGCCTCTTTACGGGTTA
TGGCCCTTGCGTGCCTTGAATTACTTCCACCTGGCTGCAGTACGTGATTCTTGATCCCGAGCTTCGGGTT
GGAAGTGGGTGGGAGAGTTCGAGGCCTTGCGCTTAAGGAGCCCCTTCGCCTCGTGCTTGAGTTGAGGCCT
GGCCTGGGCGCTGGGGCCGCCGCGTGCGAATCTGGTGGCACCTTCGCGCCTGTCTCGCTGCTTTCGATAA
GTCTCTAGCCATTTAAAATTTTTGATGACCTGCTGCGACGCTTTTTTTCTGGCAAGATAGTCTTGTAAAT
GCGGGCCAAGATCTGCACACTGGTATTTCGGTTTTTGGGGCCGCGGGCGGCGACGGGGCCCGTGCGTCCC
AGCGCACATGTTCGGCGAGGCGGGGCCTGCGAGCGCGGCCACCGAGAATCGGACGGGGGTAGTCTCAAGC
TGGCCGGCCTGCTCTGGTGCCTGGCCTCGCGCCGCCGTGTATCGCCCCGCCCTGGGCGGCAAGGCTGGCC
CGGTCGGCACCAGTTGCGTGAGCGGAAAGATGGCCGCTTCCCGGCCCTGCTGCAGGGAGCTCAAAATGGA
GGACGCGGCGCTCGGGAGAGCGGGCGGGTGAGTCACCCACACAAAGGAAAAGGGCCTTTCCGTCCTCAGC
CGTCGCTTCATGTGACTCCACGGAGTACCGGGCGCCGTCCAGGCACCTCGATTAGTTCTCGAGCTTTTGG
AGTACGTCGTCTTTAGGTTGGGGGGAGGGGTTTTATGCGATGGAGTTTCCCCACACTGAGTGGGTGGAGA
CTGAAGTTAGGCCAGCTTGGCACTTGATGTAATTCTCCTTGGAATTTGCCCTTTTTGAGTTTGGATCTTG
GTTCATTCTCAAGCCTCAGACAGTGGTTCAAAGTTTTTTTCTTCCATTTCAGGTGTCGTGAACAACTTTG
TACAAAAAAGTTGAACGAGAAACGTAAAATGATATAAATATCAATATATTAAATTAGATTTTGCATAAAA
AACAGACTACATAATACTGTAAAACACAACATATGCAGTCACTATGAACCAACTACTTAGATGGTATTAG
TGACCTGTAGAATTCGAGCTCTAGAGCTGCAGGGCGGCCGCGATATCCCCTATAGTGAGTCGTATTACAT
GGTCATAGCTGTTTCCTGGCAGCTCTGGCCCGTGTCTCAAAATCTCTGATGTTACATTGCACAAGATCGG
TACCCGGGGATCCTCTAGACCAGCCAGGACAGAAATGCCTCGACTTCGCTGCTACCCAAGGTTGCCGGGT
GACGCACACCGTGGAAACGGATGAAGGCACGAACCCAGTGGACATAAGCCTGTTCGGTTCGTAAGCTGTA
ATGCAAGTAGCGTATGCGCTCACGCAACTGGTCCAGAACCTTGACCGAACGCAGCGGTGGTAACGGCGCA
GTGGCGGTTTTCATGGCTTGTTATGACTGTTTTTTTGGGGTACAGTCTATGCCTCGGGCATCCAAGCAGC
AAGCGCGTTACGCCGTGGGTCGATGTTTGATGTTATGGAGCAGCAACGATGTTACGCAGCAGGGCAGTCG
CCCTAAAACAAAGTTAAACATTATGAGGGAAGCGGTGATCGCCGAAGTATCGACTCAACTATCAGAGGTA
GTTGGCGTCATCGAGCGCCATCTCGAACCGACGTTGCTGGCCGTACATTTGTACGGCTCCGCAGTGGATG
GCGGCCTGAAGCCACACAGTGATATTGATTTGCTGGTTACGGTGACCGTAAGGCTTGATGAAACAACGCG
GCGAGCTTTGATCAACGACCTTTTGGAAACTTCGGCTTCCCCTGGAGAGAGCGAGATTCTCCGCGCTGTA
GAAGTCACCATTGTTGTGCACGACGACATCATTCCGTGGCGTTATCCAGCTAAGCGCGAACTGCAATTTG
GAGAATGGCAGCGCAATGACATTCTTGCAGGTATCTTCGAGCCAGCCACGATCGACATTGATCTGGCTAT
CTTGCTGACAAAAGCAAGAGAACATAGCGTTGCCTTGGTAGGTCCAGCGGCGGAGGAACTCTTTGATCCG
GTTCCTGAACAGGATCTATTTGAGGCGCTAAATGAAACCTTAACGCTATGGAACTCGCCGCCCGACTGGG
CTGGCGATGAGCGAAATGTAGTGCTTACGTTGTCCCGCATTTGGTACAGCGCAGTAACCGGCAAAATCGC
GCCGAAGGATGTCGCTGCCGACTGGGCAATGGAGCGCCTGCCGGCCCAGTATCAGCCCGTCATACTTGAA
GCTAGACAGGCTTATCTTGGACAAGAAGAAGATCGCTTGGCCTCGCGCGCAGATCAGTTGGAAGAATTTG
TCCACTACGTGAAAGGCGAGATCACCAAGGTAGTCGGCAAATAACCCTCGAGCCACCCATGACCAAAATC
CCTTAACGTGAGTTACGCGTCGTTCCACTGAGCGTCAGACCCCGTAGAAAAGATCAAAGGATCTTCTTGA
GATCCTTTTTTTCTGCGCGTAATCTGCTGCTTGCAAACAAAAAAACCACCGCTACCAGCGGTGGTTTGTT
TGCCGGATCAAGAGCTACCAACTCTTTTTCCGAAGGTAACTGGCTTCAGCAGAGCGCAGATACCAAATAC
TGTTCTTCTAGTGTAGCCGTAGTTAGGCCACCACTTCAAGAACTCTGTAGCACCGCCTACATACCTCGCT
CTGCTAATCCTGTTACCAGTGGCTGCTGCCAGTGGCGATAAGTCGTGTCTTACCGGGTTGGACTCAAGAC
GATAGTTACCGGATAAGGCGCAGCGGTCGGGCTGAACGGGGGGTTCGTGCACACAGCCCAGCTTGGAGCG
AACGACCTACACCGAACTGAGATACCTACAGCGTGAGCTATGAGAAAGCGCCACGCTTCCCGAAGGGAGA
AAGGCGGACAGGTATCCGGTAAGCGGCAGGGTCGGAACAGGAGAGCGCACGAGGGAGCTTCCAGGGGGAA
ACGCCTGGTATCTTTATAGTCCTGTCGGGTTTCGCCACCTCTGACTTGAGCGTCGATTTTTGTGATGCTC
GTCAGGGGGGCGGAGCCTATGGAAAAACGCCAGCAACGCGGCCTTTTTACGGTTCCTGGCCTTTTGCTGG
CCTTTTGCTCACATGTTCTTTCCTGCGTTATCCCCTGATTCTGTGGATAACCGTATTACCGCCTTTGAGT
GAGCTGATACCGCTCGCCGCAGCCGAACGACCGAGCGCAGCGAGTCAGTGAGCGAGGAAGCGGAAGAGCG
CCCAATACGCAAACCGCCTCTCCCCGCGCGTTGGCCGATTCATTAATGCAGCTGGCACGACAGGTTTCCC
GACTGGAAAGCGGGCAGTGAGCGCAACGCAATTAATACGCGTACCGCTAGCCAGGAAGAGTTTGTAGAAA
CGCAAAAAGGCCATCCGTCAGGATGGCCTTCTGCTTAGTTTGATGCCTGGCAGTTTATGGCGGGCGTCCT
GCCCGCCACCCTCCGGGCCGTTGCTTCACAACGTTCAAATCCGCTCCCGGCGGATTTGTCCTACTCAGGA
GAGCGTTCACCGACAAACAACAGATAAAACGAAAGGCCCAGTCTTCCGACTGAGCCTTTCGTTTTATTTG
ATGCCTGGCAGTTCCCTACTCTCGCG
